Addgene plasmid #49654: pVRa02_2817
Depositing lab: Christopher Voigt. Depositing organization: University of California, San Francisco (UCSF). Publication: Design of orthogonal genetic switches based on a crosstalk map of sigmas, anti-sigmas, and promoters. Rhodius VA, Segall-Shapiro TH, Sharon BD, Ghodasara A, Orlova E, Tabakh H, Burkhardt DH, Clancy K, Peterson TC, Gross CA, Voigt CA. Mol Syst Biol. 2013 Oct 29;9:702. doi: 10.1038/msb.2013.58. PubMed 24169405.
Backbone
  Vector backbone: pVRa
  Vector type: Bacterial Expression, Synthetic Biology
Growth in bacteria
  Bacterial resistance: Ampicillin, 100 μg/mL
  Growth temperature: 37°C
  Growth strain: DH10B
  Copy number: Low Copy
Gene/Insert
  Gene/Insert name: ECF02_2817
  Species: Escherichia coli K12
  Mutation: Codon optimized for E.coli
  Promoter: pT7-lacO
  Tag / fusion protein: His6-PreScission (N terminal on backbone)
  Cloning method: Restriction Enzyme; 5′ cloning site NdeI (not destroyed); 3′ cloning site HindIII (not destroyed)
  Sequencing primers: 5′ CGATATAGGCGCCAGCAAC; 3′ CAGCAGCCAACTCAGCTTC
Terms and licenses: Academic/Nonprofit Terms; Industry Terms: Not Available to Industry
How to cite: pVRa02_2817 was a gift from Christopher Voigt (Addgene plasmid # 49654 ; http://n2t.net/addgene:49654 ; RRID:Addgene_49654)
