[The description below was written by a language model from this plasmid's Addgene catalogue record and pLannotate feature annotations shown in this document.]
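Description:
pVRa02_2817 is a bacterial expression plasmid from a synthetic biology collection built to map crosstalk among extracytoplasmic function (ECF) sigma factors, anti-sigma factors and their promoters. It carries ECF02_2817, a sigma factor from Escherichia coli K12 recoded with E. coli-optimized codons. The feature annotation identifies the 573-nt open reading frame as rpoE (sigma-E), the ECF sigma that governs the envelope stress response. The gene sits between retained NdeI and HindIII sites in the pVRa backbone, whose layout resembles a pET-style vector. A T7 promoter fused to a lac operator and followed by the T7 gene 10 ribosome binding site drives the insert, and a T7 terminator lies downstream. The plasmid also encodes lacI under its own promoter, so transcription needs T7 RNA polymerase from the host and is held off by Lac repressor until IPTG or lactose is added.

The catalogue lists an N-terminal His6-PreScission tag supplied by the backbone. The annotation shows a short His-containing tag fragment just upstream of the start of the circular map, consistent with that description. A further His-tag fragment and a T7 gene 10-derived fragment are annotated downstream of the coding sequence, but the record does not indicate whether these are translated.

The plasmid is propagated through a ColE1/pBR322-type origin accompanied by rop and the bom region, which fits the recorded low copy number, and selection is by ampicillin via β-lactamase. An f1 origin and nonfunctional tetracycline-resistance fragments are also present as backbone remnants. The plasmid is suited to inducible expression of this sigma factor for testing promoter activation and orthogonality in genetic switches, and the cleavable His tag could also support affinity purification.
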