Features (pLannotate 1.2.2; 20 found; start..end, strand, type, name):
      1..573     +  CDS            rpoE: RPOE_ECOLI - Also known as sigE. Experimental evidence at protein level: Swiss-Prot protein existence level 1. Sigma factors are initiation factors that promote the attachment of RNA polymerase (RNAP) to specific initiation sites and are then released (PubMed:7889935, PubMed:2691330, PubMed:9159522, PubMed:9159523). Extracytoplasmic function (ECF) sigma-E controls the envelope stress response, responding to periplasmic protein stress, increased levels of periplasmic lipopolysaccharide (LPS) as well as heat shock (PubMed:7889935) and oxidative stress; it controls protein processing in the extra
    604..621     +  CDS            9xHis (fragment): 9xHis affinity tag
    631..680     +  CDS            SET1 (fragment): solubility-enhancement tag derived from T7 phage gene 10B
    688..735     +  terminator     T7 terminator: transcription terminator for bacteriophage T7 RNA polymerase
    772..1227    +  rep_origin     f1 ori (sequence partly withheld): f1 bacteriophage origin of replication; arrow indicates direction of (+) strand synthesis
   1254..1358    +  promoter       AmpR promoter: bla
   1359..2219    +  CDS            AmpR: β-lactamase; bla; confers resistance to ampicillin, carbenicillin, and related antibiotics
   2390..2978    +  rep_origin     ori: high-copy-number ColE1/pMB1/pBR322/pUC origin of replication
   3164..3306    -  misc_feature   bom: basis of mobility region from pBR322
   3408..3599    -  CDS            rop: Rop protein, which maintains plasmids at low copy number; rop
   3616..3996    +  CDS            YPB1_ECOLX: Protein predicted: Swiss-Prot protein existence level 4. From Escherichia coli.
   4068..4359    -  CDS            TcR (fragment): tetracycline efflux protein; tet; confers resistance to tetracycline
   4374..4395    -  protein_bind   CAP binding site: CAP binding activates transcription in the presence of cAMP. E. coli catabolite activator protein
   4408..5490    -  CDS            lacI: lac repressor; lacI; The lac repressor binds to the lac operator to inhibit transcription in E. coli. This inhibition can be relieved by adding lactose or isopropyl-β-D-thiogalactopyranoside (IPTG).
   5491..5568    -  promoter       lacI promoter: lacI
   5576..5855    -  CDS            TcR (fragment): tetracycline efflux protein; tet; confers resistance to tetracycline
   5877..5895    +  promoter       T7 promoter: promoter for bacteriophage T7 RNA polymerase
   5896..5920    +  protein_bind   lac operator: The lac repressor binds to the lac operator to inhibit transcription in E. coli. This inhibition can be relieved by adding lactose or isopropyl-β-D-thiogalactopyranoside (IPTG). lac repressor encoded by lacI
   5935..5957    +  RBS            RBS: efficient ribosome binding site from bacteriophage T7 gene 10 (Olins and Rangwala, 1989)
   5976..5992    +  CDS            capTEV™ (fragment): composite tag for in vivo biotinylation, TEV protease cleavage, and 6xHis tagging
>Addgene plasmid #49654 | pVRa02_2817 | depositor full sequence | sequence record 74423 | pVRa02_2817 sequence 6029 bps
ATGAGCGAACAGCTGACCGATCAGGTTCTGGTTGAACGTGTTCAGAAAGGTGATCAGAAAGCATTTAATC
TGCTGGTTGTGCGCTATCAGCATAAAGTTGCAAGCCTGGTTAGCCGTTATGTTCCGAGCGGTGATGTTCC
GGATGTTGTTCAAGAAGCATTCATTAAAGCATATCGTGCCCTGGATAGCTTTCGTGGTGATAGCGCCTTT
TATACCTGGCTGTATCGTATTGCAGTGAATACCGCCAAAAATTATCTGGTTGCACAGGGTCGTCGTCCGC
CTAGCAGTGATGTTGATGCAATTGAAGCCGAAAACTTTGAAAGCGGTGGTGCACTGAAAGAAATTAGCAA
TCCGGAAAATCTGATGCTGAGCGAAGAACTGCGTCAGATTGTTTTTCGTACCATTGAAAGCCTGCCGGAA
GATCTGCGTATGGCAATTACCCTGCGTGAACTGGATGGTCTGAGCTATGAAGAAATTGCAGCCATTATGG
ATTGTCCGGTTGGCACCGTTCGTAGCCGTATTTTTCGTGCACGTGAAGCCATTGATAATAAAGTTCAGCC
GCTGATTCGTCGTTAAGGATCCAAGCTTGCGGCCGCACTCGAGCACCACCACCACCACCACTGAGATCCG
GCTGCTAACAAAGCCCGAAAGGAAGCTGAGTTGGCTGCTGCCACCGCTGAGCAATAACTAGCATAACCCC
TTGGGGCCTCTAAACGGGTCTTGAGGGGTTTTTTGCTGAAAGGAGGAACTATATCCGGATTGGCGAATGG
G
[124 nt withheld, positions 772-895]
C
[91 nt withheld, positions 897-987]
A
[49 nt withheld, positions 989-1037]
CCTTTGACGTTGGAGTCCACGTTCTTT
[37 nt withheld, positions 1065-1101]
ACCCTATCTCGGTCTATTCTTTTGATTTATAAGGGATTTTGCCGATTTCGGCCTATTGGTTAAAAAATGA
GCTGATTTAACAAAAATTTAACGCGAATTTTAACAAAATATTAACGTTTACAATTTCAGGTGGCACTTTT
CGGGGAAATGTGCGCGGAACCCCTATTTGTTTATTTTTCTAAATACATTCAAATATGTATCCGCTCATGA
GACAATAACCCTGATAAATGCTTCAATAATATTGAAAAAGGAAGAGTATGAGTATTCAACATTTCCGTGT
CGCCCTTATTCCCTTTTTTGCGGCATTTTGCCTTCCTGTTTTTGCTCACCCAGAAACGCTGGTGAAAGTA
AAAGATGCTGAAGATCAGTTGGGTGCACGAGTGGGTTACATCGAACTGGATCTCAACAGCGGTAAGATCC
TTGAGAGTTTTCGCCCCGAAGAACGTTTTCCAATGATGAGCACTTTTAAAGTTCTGCTATGTGGCGCGGT
ATTATCCCGTATTGACGCCGGGCAAGAGCAACTCGGTCGCCGCATACACTATTCTCAGAATGACTTGGTT
GAGTACTCACCAGTCACAGAAAAGCATCTTACGGATGGCATGACAGTAAGAGAATTATGCAGTGCTGCCA
TAACCATGAGTGATAACACTGCGGCCAACTTACTTCTGACAACGATCGGAGGACCGAAGGAGCTAACCGC
TTTTTTGCACAACATGGGGGATCATGTAACTCGCCTTGATCGTTGGGAACCGGAGCTGAATGAAGCCATA
CCAAACGACGAGCGTGACACCACGATGCCTGCAGCAATGGCAACAACGTTGCGCAAACTATTAACTGGCG
AACTACTTACTCTAGCTTCCCGGCAACAATTAATAGACTGGATGGAGGCGGATAAAGTTGCAGGACCACT
TCTGCGCTCGGCCCTTCCGGCTGGCTGGTTTATTGCTGATAAATCTGGAGCCGGTGAGCGTGGGTCTCGC
GGTATCATTGCAGCACTGGGGCCAGATGGTAAGCCCTCCCGTATCGTAGTTATCTACACGACGGGGAGTC
AGGCAACTATGGATGAACGAAATAGACAGATCGCTGAGATAGGTGCCTCACTGATTAAGCATTGGTAACT
GTCAGACCAAGTTTACTCATATATACTTTAGATTGATTTAAAACTTCATTTTTAATTTAAAAGGATCTAG
GTGAAGATCCTTTTTGATAATCTCATGACCAAAATCCCTTAACGTGAGTTTTCGTTCCACTGAGCGTCAG
ACCCCGTAGAAAAGATCAAAGGATCTTCTTGAGATCCTTTTTTTCTGCGCGTAATCTGCTGCTTGCAAAC
AAAAAAACCACCGCTACCAGCGGTGGTTTGTTTGCCGGATCAAGAGCTACCAACTCTTTTTCCGAAGGTA
ACTGGCTTCAGCAGAGCGCAGATACCAAATACTGTCCTTCTAGTGTAGCCGTAGTTAGGCCACCACTTCA
AGAACTCTGTAGCACCGCCTACATACCTCGCTCTGCTAATCCTGTTACCAGTGGCTGCTGCCAGTGGCGA
TAAGTCGTGTCTTACCGGGTTGGACTCAAGACGATAGTTACCGGATAAGGCGCAGCGGTCGGGCTGAACG
GGGGGTTCGTGCACACAGCCCAGCTTGGAGCGAACGACCTACACCGAACTGAGATACCTACAGCGTGAGC
TATGAGAAAGCGCCACGCTTCCCGAAGGGAGAAAGGCGGACAGGTATCCGGTAAGCGGCAGGGTCGGAAC
AGGAGAGCGCACGAGGGAGCTTCCAGGGGGAAACGCCTGGTATCTTTATAGTCCTGTCGGGTTTCGCCAC
CTCTGACTTGAGCGTCGATTTTTGTGATGCTCGTCAGGGGGGCGGAGCCTATGGAAAAACGCCAGCAACG
CGGCCTTTTTACGGTTCCTGGCCTTTTGCTGGCCTTTTGCTCACATGTTCTTTCCTGCGTTATCCCCTGA
TTCTGTGGATAACCGTATTACCGCCTTTGAGTGAGCTGATACCGCTCGCCGCAGCCGAACGACCGAGCGC
AGCGAGTCAGTGAGCGAGGAAGCGGAAGAGCGCCTGATGCGGTATTTTCTCCTTACGCATCTGTGCGGTA
TTTCACACCGCATATATGGTGCACTCTCAGTACAATCTGCTCTGATGCCGCATAGTTAAGCCAGTATACA
CTCCGCTATCGCTACGTGACTGGGTCATGGCTGCGCCCCGACACCCGCCAACACCCGCTGACGCGCCCTG
ACGGGCTTGTCTGCTCCCGGCATCCGCTTACAGACAAGCTGTGACCGTCTCCGGGAGCTGCATGTGTCAG
AGGTTTTCACCGTCATCACCGAAACGCGCGAGGCAGCTGCGGTAAAGCTCATCAGCGTGGTCGTGAAGCG
ATTCACAGATGTCTGCCTGTTCATCCGCGTCCAGCTCGTTGAGTTTCTCCAGAAGCGTTAATGTCTGGCT
TCTGATAAAGCGGGCCATGTTAAGGGCGGTTTTTTCCTGTTTGGTCACTGATGCCTCCGTGTAAGGGGGA
TTTCTGTTCATGGGGGTAATGATACCGATGAAACGAGAGAGGATGCTCACGATACGGGTTACTGATGATG
AACATGCCCGGTTACTGGAACGTTGTGAGGGTAAACAACTGGCGGTATGGATGCGGCGGGACCAGAGAAA
AATCACTCAGGGTCAATGCCAGCGCTTCGTTAATACAGATGTAGGTGTTCCACAGGGTAGCCAGCAGCAT
CCTGCGATGCAGATCCGGAACATAATGGTGCAGGGCGCTGACTTCCGCGTTTCCAGACTTTACGAAACAC
GGAAACCGAAGACCATTCATGTTGTTGCTCAGGTCGCAGACGTTTTGCAGCAGCAGTCGCTTCACGTTCG
CTCGCGTATCGGTGATTCATTCTGCTAACCAGTAAGGCAACCCCGCCAGCCTAGCCGGGTCCTCAACGAC
AGGAGCACGATCATGCGCACCCGTGGGGCCGCCATGCCGGCGATAATGGCCTGCTTCTCGCCGAAACGTT
TGGTGGCGGGACCAGTGACGAAGGCTTGAGCGAGGGCGTGCAAGATTCCGAATACCGCAAGCGACAGGCC
GATCATCGTCGCGCTCCAGCGAAAGCGGTCCTCGCCGAAAATGACCCAGAGCGCTGCCGGCACCTGTCCT
ACGAGTTGCATGATAAAGAAGACAGTCATAAGTGCGGCGACGATAGTCATGCCCCGCGCCCACCGGAAGG
AGCTGACTGGGTTGAAGGCTCTCAAGGGCATCGGTCGAGATCCCGGTGCCTAATGAGTGAGCTAACTTAC
ATTAATTGCGTTGCGCTCACTGCCCGCTTTCCAGTCGGGAAACCTGTCGTGCCAGCTGCATTAATGAATC
GGCCAACGCGCGGGGAGAGGCGGTTTGCGTATTGGGCGCCAGGGTGGTTTTTCTTTTCACCAGTGAGACG
GGCAACAGCTGATTGCCCTTCACCGCCTGGCCCTGAGAGAGTTGCAGCAAGCGGTCCACGCTGGTTTGCC
CCAGCAGGCGAAAATCCTGTTTGATGGTGGTTAACGGCGGGATATAACATGAGCTGTCTTCGGTATCGTC
GTATCCCACTACCGAGATATCCGCACCAACGCGCAGCCCGGACTCGGTAATGGCGCGCATTGCGCCCAGC
GCCATCTGATCGTTGGCAACCAGCATCGCAGTGGGAACGATGCCCTCATTCAGCATTTGCATGGTTTGTT
GAAAACCGGACATGGCACTCCAGTCGCCTTCCCGTTCCGCTATCGGCTGAATTTGATTGCGAGTGAGATA
TTTATGCCAGCCAGCCAGACGCAGACGCGCCGAGACAGAACTTAATGGGCCCGCTAACAGCGCGATTTGC
TGGTGACCCAATGCGACCAGATGCTCCACGCCCAGTCGCGTACCGTCTTCATGGGAGAAAATAATACTGT
TGATGGGTGTCTGGTCAGAGACATCAAGAAATAACGCCGGAACATTAGTGCAGGCAGCTTCCACAGCAAT
GGCATCCTGGTCATCCAGCGGATAGTTAATGATCAGCCCACTGACGCGTTGCGCGAGAAGATTGTGCACC
GCCGCTTTACAGGCTTCGACGCCGCTTCGTTCTACCATCGACACCACCACGCTGGCACCCAGTTGATCGG
CGCGAGATTTAATCGCCGCGACAATTTGCGACGGCGCGTGCAGGGCCAGACTGGAGGTGGCAACGCCAAT
CAGCAACGACTGTTTGCCCGCCAGTTGTTGTGCCACGCGGTTGGGAATGTAATTCAGCTCCGCCATCGCC
GCTTCCACTTTTTCCCGCGTTTTCGCAGAAACGTGGCTGGCCTGGTTCACCACGCGGGAAACGGTCTGAT
AAGAGACACCGGCATACTCTGCGACATCGTATAACGTTACTGGTTTCACATTCACCACCCTGAATTGACT
CTCTTCCGGGCGCTATCATGCCATACCGCGAAAGGTTTTGCGCCATTCGATGGTGTCCGGGATCTCGACG
CTCTCCCTTATGCGACTCCTGCATTAGGAAGCAGCCCAGTAGTAGGTTGAGGCCGTTGAGCACCGCCGCC
GCAAGGAATGGTGCATGCAAGGAGATGGCGCCCAACAGTCCCCCGGCCACGGGGCCTGCCACCATACCCA
CGCCGAAACAAGCGCTCATGAGCCCGAAGTGGCGAGCCCGATCTTCCCCATCGGTGATGTCGGCGATATA
GGCGCCAGCAACCGCACCTGTGGCGCCGGTGATGCCGGCCACGATGCGTCCGGCGTAGAGGATCGAGATC
TCGATCCCGCGAAATTAATACGACTCACTATAGGGGAATTGTGAGCGGATAACAATTCCCCTCTAGAAAT
AATTTTGTTTAACTTTAAGAAGGAGATATACCATGGGCAGCAGCCATCATCATCATCATCACAGCAGCGG
CCTGGAAGTTCTGTTCCAGGGGCCCCAT
