>Addgene plasmid #49654 | pVRa02_2817 | depositor partial sequence | sequence record 73986 | ECF gene
ATGAGCGAACAGCTGACCGATCAGGTTCTGGTTGAACGTGTTCAGAAAGGTGATCAGAAAGCATTTAATC
TGCTGGTTGTGCGCTATCAGCATAAAGTTGCAAGCCTGGTTAGCCGTTATGTTCCGAGCGGTGATGTTCC
GGATGTTGTTCAAGAAGCATTCATTAAAGCATATCGTGCCCTGGATAGCTTTCGTGGTGATAGCGCCTTT
TATACCTGGCTGTATCGTATTGCAGTGAATACCGCCAAAAATTATCTGGTTGCACAGGGTCGTCGTCCGC
CTAGCAGTGATGTTGATGCAATTGAAGCCGAAAACTTTGAAAGCGGTGGTGCACTGAAAGAAATTAGCAA
TCCGGAAAATCTGATGCTGAGCGAAGAACTGCGTCAGATTGTTTTTCGTACCATTGAAAGCCTGCCGGAA
GATCTGCGTATGGCAATTACCCTGCGTGAACTGGATGGTCTGAGCTATGAAGAAATTGCAGCCATTATGG
ATTGTCCGGTTGGCACCGTTCGTAGCCGTATTTTTCGTGCACGTGAAGCCATTGATAATAAAGTTCAGCC
GCTGATTCGTCGTTAA
