>Addgene plasmid #49654 | pVRa02_2817 | depositor partial sequence | sequence record 73987 | pVRa backbone
GGATCCAAGCTTGCGGCCGCACTCGAGCACCACCACCACCACCACTGAGATCCGGCTGCTAACAAAGCCC
GAAAGGAAGCTGAGTTGGCTGCTGCCACCGCTGAGCAATAACTAGCATAACCCCTTGGGGCCTCTAAACG
GGTCTTGAGGGGTTTTTTGCTGAAAGGAGGAACTATATCCGGATTGGCGAATGGG
[124 nt withheld, positions 196-319]
C
[91 nt withheld, positions 321-411]
A
[49 nt withheld, positions 413-461]
CCTTTGACGTTGGAGTCCACGTTCTTT
[37 nt withheld, positions 489-525]
ACCCTATCTCGGTCTATTCTTTTGATTTATAAGGGATTTTGCCGATTTCGGCCTATTGGTTAAAAAATGA
GCTGATTTAACAAAAATTTAACGCGAATTTTAACAAAATATTAACGTTTACAATTTCAGGTGGCACTTTT
CGGGGAAATGTGCGCGGAACCCCTATTTGTTTATTTTTCTAAATACATTCAAATATGTATCCGCTCATGA
GACAATAACCCTGATAAATGCTTCAATAATATTGAAAAAGGAAGAGTATGAGTATTCAACATTTCCGTGT
CGCCCTTATTCCCTTTTTTGCGGCATTTTGCCTTCCTGTTTTTGCTCACCCAGAAACGCTGGTGAAAGTA
AAAGATGCTGAAGATCAGTTGGGTGCACGAGTGGGTTACATCGAACTGGATCTCAACAGCGGTAAGATCC
TTGAGAGTTTTCGCCCCGAAGAACGTTTTCCAATGATGAGCACTTTTAAAGTTCTGCTATGTGGCGCGGT
ATTATCCCGTATTGACGCCGGGCAAGAGCAACTCGGTCGCCGCATACACTATTCTCAGAATGACTTGGTT
GAGTACTCACCAGTCACAGAAAAGCATCTTACGGATGGCATGACAGTAAGAGAATTATGCAGTGCTGCCA
TAACCATGAGTGATAACACTGCGGCCAACTTACTTCTGACAACGATCGGAGGACCGAAGGAGCTAACCGC
TTTTTTGCACAACATGGGGGATCATGTAACTCGCCTTGATCGTTGGGAACCGGAGCTGAATGAAGCCATA
CCAAACGACGAGCGTGACACCACGATGCCTGCAGCAATGGCAACAACGTTGCGCAAACTATTAACTGGCG
AACTACTTACTCTAGCTTCCCGGCAACAATTAATAGACTGGATGGAGGCGGATAAAGTTGCAGGACCACT
TCTGCGCTCGGCCCTTCCGGCTGGCTGGTTTATTGCTGATAAATCTGGAGCCGGTGAGCGTGGGTCTCGC
GGTATCATTGCAGCACTGGGGCCAGATGGTAAGCCCTCCCGTATCGTAGTTATCTACACGACGGGGAGTC
AGGCAACTATGGATGAACGAAATAGACAGATCGCTGAGATAGGTGCCTCACTGATTAAGCATTGGTAACT
GTCAGACCAAGTTTACTCATATATACTTTAGATTGATTTAAAACTTCATTTTTAATTTAAAAGGATCTAG
GTGAAGATCCTTTTTGATAATCTCATGACCAAAATCCCTTAACGTGAGTTTTCGTTCCACTGAGCGTCAG
ACCCCGTAGAAAAGATCAAAGGATCTTCTTGAGATCCTTTTTTTCTGCGCGTAATCTGCTGCTTGCAAAC
AAAAAAACCACCGCTACCAGCGGTGGTTTGTTTGCCGGATCAAGAGCTACCAACTCTTTTTCCGAAGGTA
ACTGGCTTCAGCAGAGCGCAGATACCAAATACTGTCCTTCTAGTGTAGCCGTAGTTAGGCCACCACTTCA
AGAACTCTGTAGCACCGCCTACATACCTCGCTCTGCTAATCCTGTTACCAGTGGCTGCTGCCAGTGGCGA
TAAGTCGTGTCTTACCGGGTTGGACTCAAGACGATAGTTACCGGATAAGGCGCAGCGGTCGGGCTGAACG
GGGGGTTCGTGCACACAGCCCAGCTTGGAGCGAACGACCTACACCGAACTGAGATACCTACAGCGTGAGC
TATGAGAAAGCGCCACGCTTCCCGAAGGGAGAAAGGCGGACAGGTATCCGGTAAGCGGCAGGGTCGGAAC
AGGAGAGCGCACGAGGGAGCTTCCAGGGGGAAACGCCTGGTATCTTTATAGTCCTGTCGGGTTTCGCCAC
CTCTGACTTGAGCGTCGATTTTTGTGATGCTCGTCAGGGGGGCGGAGCCTATGGAAAAACGCCAGCAACG
CGGCCTTTTTACGGTTCCTGGCCTTTTGCTGGCCTTTTGCTCACATGTTCTTTCCTGCGTTATCCCCTGA
TTCTGTGGATAACCGTATTACCGCCTTTGAGTGAGCTGATACCGCTCGCCGCAGCCGAACGACCGAGCGC
AGCGAGTCAGTGAGCGAGGAAGCGGAAGAGCGCCTGATGCGGTATTTTCTCCTTACGCATCTGTGCGGTA
TTTCACACCGCATATATGGTGCACTCTCAGTACAATCTGCTCTGATGCCGCATAGTTAAGCCAGTATACA
CTCCGCTATCGCTACGTGACTGGGTCATGGCTGCGCCCCGACACCCGCCAACACCCGCTGACGCGCCCTG
ACGGGCTTGTCTGCTCCCGGCATCCGCTTACAGACAAGCTGTGACCGTCTCCGGGAGCTGCATGTGTCAG
AGGTTTTCACCGTCATCACCGAAACGCGCGAGGCAGCTGCGGTAAAGCTCATCAGCGTGGTCGTGAAGCG
ATTCACAGATGTCTGCCTGTTCATCCGCGTCCAGCTCGTTGAGTTTCTCCAGAAGCGTTAATGTCTGGCT
TCTGATAAAGCGGGCCATGTTAAGGGCGGTTTTTTCCTGTTTGGTCACTGATGCCTCCGTGTAAGGGGGA
TTTCTGTTCATGGGGGTAATGATACCGATGAAACGAGAGAGGATGCTCACGATACGGGTTACTGATGATG
AACATGCCCGGTTACTGGAACGTTGTGAGGGTAAACAACTGGCGGTATGGATGCGGCGGGACCAGAGAAA
AATCACTCAGGGTCAATGCCAGCGCTTCGTTAATACAGATGTAGGTGTTCCACAGGGTAGCCAGCAGCAT
CCTGCGATGCAGATCCGGAACATAATGGTGCAGGGCGCTGACTTCCGCGTTTCCAGACTTTACGAAACAC
GGAAACCGAAGACCATTCATGTTGTTGCTCAGGTCGCAGACGTTTTGCAGCAGCAGTCGCTTCACGTTCG
CTCGCGTATCGGTGATTCATTCTGCTAACCAGTAAGGCAACCCCGCCAGCCTAGCCGGGTCCTCAACGAC
AGGAGCACGATCATGCGCACCCGTGGGGCCGCCATGCCGGCGATAATGGCCTGCTTCTCGCCGAAACGTT
TGGTGGCGGGACCAGTGACGAAGGCTTGAGCGAGGGCGTGCAAGATTCCGAATACCGCAAGCGACAGGCC
GATCATCGTCGCGCTCCAGCGAAAGCGGTCCTCGCCGAAAATGACCCAGAGCGCTGCCGGCACCTGTCCT
ACGAGTTGCATGATAAAGAAGACAGTCATAAGTGCGGCGACGATAGTCATGCCCCGCGCCCACCGGAAGG
AGCTGACTGGGTTGAAGGCTCTCAAGGGCATCGGTCGAGATCCCGGTGCCTAATGAGTGAGCTAACTTAC
ATTAATTGCGTTGCGCTCACTGCCCGCTTTCCAGTCGGGAAACCTGTCGTGCCAGCTGCATTAATGAATC
GGCCAACGCGCGGGGAGAGGCGGTTTGCGTATTGGGCGCCAGGGTGGTTTTTCTTTTCACCAGTGAGACG
GGCAACAGCTGATTGCCCTTCACCGCCTGGCCCTGAGAGAGTTGCAGCAAGCGGTCCACGCTGGTTTGCC
CCAGCAGGCGAAAATCCTGTTTGATGGTGGTTAACGGCGGGATATAACATGAGCTGTCTTCGGTATCGTC
GTATCCCACTACCGAGATATCCGCACCAACGCGCAGCCCGGACTCGGTAATGGCGCGCATTGCGCCCAGC
GCCATCTGATCGTTGGCAACCAGCATCGCAGTGGGAACGATGCCCTCATTCAGCATTTGCATGGTTTGTT
GAAAACCGGACATGGCACTCCAGTCGCCTTCCCGTTCCGCTATCGGCTGAATTTGATTGCGAGTGAGATA
TTTATGCCAGCCAGCCAGACGCAGACGCGCCGAGACAGAACTTAATGGGCCCGCTAACAGCGCGATTTGC
TGGTGACCCAATGCGACCAGATGCTCCACGCCCAGTCGCGTACCGTCTTCATGGGAGAAAATAATACTGT
TGATGGGTGTCTGGTCAGAGACATCAAGAAATAACGCCGGAACATTAGTGCAGGCAGCTTCCACAGCAAT
GGCATCCTGGTCATCCAGCGGATAGTTAATGATCAGCCCACTGACGCGTTGCGCGAGAAGATTGTGCACC
GCCGCTTTACAGGCTTCGACGCCGCTTCGTTCTACCATCGACACCACCACGCTGGCACCCAGTTGATCGG
CGCGAGATTTAATCGCCGCGACAATTTGCGACGGCGCGTGCAGGGCCAGACTGGAGGTGGCAACGCCAAT
CAGCAACGACTGTTTGCCCGCCAGTTGTTGTGCCACGCGGTTGGGAATGTAATTCAGCTCCGCCATCGCC
GCTTCCACTTTTTCCCGCGTTTTCGCAGAAACGTGGCTGGCCTGGTTCACCACGCGGGAAACGGTCTGAT
AAGAGACACCGGCATACTCTGCGACATCGTATAACGTTACTGGTTTCACATTCACCACCCTGAATTGACT
CTCTTCCGGGCGCTATCATGCCATACCGCGAAAGGTTTTGCGCCATTCGATGGTGTCCGGGATCTCGACG
CTCTCCCTTATGCGACTCCTGCATTAGGAAGCAGCCCAGTAGTAGGTTGAGGCCGTTGAGCACCGCCGCC
GCAAGGAATGGTGCATGCAAGGAGATGGCGCCCAACAGTCCCCCGGCCACGGGGCCTGCCACCATACCCA
CGCCGAAACAAGCGCTCATGAGCCCGAAGTGGCGAGCCCGATCTTCCCCATCGGTGATGTCGGCGATATA
GGCGCCAGCAACCGCACCTGTGGCGCCGGTGATGCCGGCCACGATGCGTCCGGCGTAGAGGATCGAGATC
TCGATCCCGCGAAATTAATACGACTCACTATAGGGGAATTGTGAGCGGATAACAATTCCCCTCTAGAAAT
AATTTTGTTTAACTTTAAGAAGGAGATATACCATGGGCAGCAGCCATCATCATCATCATCACAGCAGCGG
CCTGGAAGTTCTGTTCCAGGGGCCCCAT
