>Addgene plasmid #49654 | pVRa02_2817 | addgene partial sequence | sequence record 75547 | pBRrevBam 5'-GGTGATGTCGGCGATATAGG-3'
GATGCCGGCCACGATGCGTCCGGCGTAGAGGATCGAGATCTCGATCCCGCGAAATTAATACGACTCACTA
TAGGGGAATTGTGAGCGGATAACAATTCCCCTCTAGAAATAATTTTGTTTAACTTTAAGAAGGAGATATA
CCATGGGCAGCAGCCATCATCATCATCATCACAGCAGCGGCCTGGAAGTTCTGTTCCAGGGGCCCCATAT
GAGCGAACAGCTGACCGATCAGGTTCTGGTTGAACGTGTTCAGAAAGGTGATCAGAAAGCATTTAATCTG
CTGGTTGTGCGCTATCAGCATAAAGTTGCAAGCCTGGTTAGCCGTTATGTTCCGAGCGGTGATGTTCCGG
ATGTTGTTCAAGAAGCATTCATTAAAGCATATCGTGCCCTGGATAGCTTTCGTGGTGATAGCGCCTTTTA
TACCTGGCTGTATCGTATTGCAGTGAATACCGCCAAAAATTATCTGGTTGCACAGGGTCGTCGTCCGCCT
AGCAGTGATGTTGATGCAATTGAAGCCGAAAACTTTGAAAGCGGTGGTGCACTGAAAGAAATTAGCAATC
CGGAAAATCTGATGCTGAGCGAAGAACTGCGTCAGATTGTTTTTCGTACCATTGAAAGCCTGCCGGAAGA
TCTGCGTATGGCAATTACCCTGCGTGAACTGGATGGTCTGAGCTATGAAGAAATTGCAGCCATTATGGAT
TGTCCGGTTGGCACCGTTCGTAGCCGTATTTTTCGTGCACGTGAAGCCATTGATAATAAAGTTCAGCCGC
TGATTCGTCGTTAAGGATCCAAGCTTGCGGCCGCACTCGAGCACCACCACCACCACCACTGAGATCCGGC
TGCTAACAAAGCCCGAAAGGAAGCTGAGTTGGCTGCTGCCACCGCTGAGCAATAACTAGCATAACCCCTT
GGGGCCTCTAAACGGGTCTTGAGGGGTTTTTTGCTGAAAGGA
